>Addgene plasmid #145490 | pGBW-m4046216 | addgene full sequence | sequence record 298323 | Addgene NGS Result
GCGGCCGCTTGCTATATTGAAGTACGGATTAGAAGCCGCCGAGCGGGCGACAGCCCTCCGACGGAAGACT
CTCCTCCGTGCGTCCTCGTCTTCACCGGTCGCGTTCCTGAAACGCAGATGTGCCTCGCGCCGCACTGCTC
CGAACAATAAAGATTCTACAATACTAGCTTTTATGGTTATGAAGAGGAAAAATTGGCAGTAACCTGGCCC
CACAAACCTTCAAATTAACGAATCAAATTAACAACCATAGGATGATAATGCGATTAGTTTTTTAGCCTTA
TTTCTGGGGTAATTAATCAGCGAAGCGATGATTTTTGATCTATTAACAGATATATAAATGGAAAAGCTGC
ATAACCACTTTAACTAATACTTTCAACATTTTCAGTTTGTATTACTTCTTATTCAAATGTCATAAAAGTA
TCAACAAAAAATTGTTAATATACCTCTATACTTTAACGTCAAGGAGAAAAAACTATAATGGCTGATTCCA
ATGGCACCATCACAGTAGAAGAGCTGAAAAAGCTCCTTGAACAATGGAACTTGGTTATAGGTTTTTTATT
CTTGACTTGGATTTGCCTATTGCAGTTCGCCTATGCAAACAGAAACCGTTTTTTGTACATTATCAAGTTA
ATTTTCTTGTGGCTGTTATGGCCTGTCACTCTTGCTTGTTTTGTTTTGGCTGCCGTCTACCGGATAAATT
GGATCACCGGTGGTATCGCTATTGCAATGGCTTGTTTGGTTGGATTGATGTGGTTGAGTTATTTCATTGC
CTCATTCAGATTATTCGCTAGGACTAGATCGATGTGGTCCTTTAATCCAGAAACGAACATCTTGTTGAAC
GTGCCACTCCATGGTACTATTTTGACCAGACCGCTATTAGAATCTGAGTTGGTTATCGGTGCTGTCATTC
TAAGAGGGCACTTACGTATCGCGGGTCACCATTTGGGAAGATGTGACATTAAGGATCTTCCAAAAGAAAT
CACAGTCGCTACCTCTCGAACTCTATCTTACTACAAGTTGGGTGCCTCACAAAGGGTTGCTGGTGACAGC
GGTTTCGCTGCCTATTCTCGCTACCGTATCGGCAACTACAAATTAAATACCGATCACTCCTCTAGTTCTG
ACAATATTGCCTTATTGGTGCAACTCGTGCCGAGAGGTTCTCACCATCATCACCATCATTAAACAGGCCC
CTTTTCCTTTGTCGATATCATGTAATTAGTTATGTCACGCTTACATTCACGCCCTCCTCCCACATCCGCT
CTAACCGAAAAGGAAGGAGTTAGACAACCTGAAGTCTAGGTCCCTATTTATTTTTTTTAATAGTTATGTT
AGTATTAAGAACGTTATTTATATTTCAAATTTTTCTTTTTTTTCTGTACAAAGCGGCCGCCGAACCACTA
GTGCACTGCAGTACACGGTTTCCTTGAAATTTTTTTGATTCGGTAATCTCCGAACAGAAGGAAGAACGAA
GGAAGGAGCACAGACTTAGATTGGTATATATACGCATATGTAGTGTTGAAGAAACATGAAATTGCCCAGT
ATTCTTAACCCAACTGCACAGAACAAAAACGTGCAGGAAACGAAGATAAATCATGTCGAAAGCTACATAT
AAGGAACGTGCTGCTACTCATCCTAGTCCTGTTGCTGCCAAGCTATTTAATATCATGCACGAAAAGCAAA
CAAACTTGTGTGCTTCATTGGATGTTCGTACCACCAAGGAATTACTGGAGTTAGTTGAAGCATTAGGTCC
CAAAATTTGTTTACTAAAAACACATGTGGATATCTTGACTGATTTTTCCATGGAGGGCACAGTTAAGCCG
CTAAAGGCATTATCCGCCAAGTACAATTTTTTACTCTTCGAGGACAGAAAATTTGCTGACATTGGTAATA
CAGTCAAATTGCAGTACTCTGCGGGTGTATACAGAATAGCAGAATGGGCAGACATTACGAATGCACACGG
TGTGGTGGGCCCAGGTATTGTTAGCGGTTTGAAGCAGGCGGCAGAAGAAGTAACAAAGGAACCTAGAGGC
CTTTTGATGTTAGCAGAATTGTCATGCAAGGGCTCCCTATCTACTGGAGAATATACTAAGGGTACTGTTG
ACATTGCGAAGAGCGACAAAGATTTTGTTATCGGCTTTATTGCTCAAAGAGACATGGGTGGAAGAGATGA
AGGTTACGATTGGTTGATTATGACACCCGGTGTGGGTTTAGATGACAAGGGAGATGCATTGGGTCAACAG
TATAGAACCGTGGATGATGTGGTTTCTACAGGATCTGACATTATTATTGTTGGAAGAGGACTATTTGCAA
AGGGAAGGGATGCTAAGGTAGAGGGTGAACGTTACAGAAAAGCAGGCTGGGAAGCATATTTGAGAAGATG
CGGCCAGCAAAACTAAAAAACTGTATTATAAGTAAATGCATGTATACTAAACTCACAAATTAGAGCTTCA
ATTTAATTATATCAGTTATTACCCGAGTAACGAAGCATCTGTGCTTCATTTTGTAGAACAAAAATGCAAC
GCGAGAGCGCTAATTTTTCAAACAAAGAATCTGAGCTGCATTTTTACAGAACAGAAATGCAACGCGAAAG
CGCTATTTTACCAACGAAGAATCTGTGCTTCATTTTTGTAAAACAAAAATGCAACGCGAGAGCGCTAATT
TTTCAAACAAAGAATCTGAGCTGCATTTTTACAGAACAGAAATGCAACGCGAGAGCGCTATTTTACCAAC
AAAGAATCTATACTTCTTTTTTGTTCTACAAAAATGCATCCCGAGAGCGCTATTTTTCTAACAAAGCATC
TTAGATTACTTTTTTTCTCCTTTGTGCGCTCTATAATGCAGTCTCTTGATAACTTTTTGCACTGTAGGTC
CGTTAAGGTTAGAAGAAGGCTACTTTGGTGTCTATTTTCTCTTCCATAAAAAAAGCCTGACTCCACTTCC
CGCGTTTACTGATTACTAGCGAAGCTGCGGGTGCATTTTTTCAAGATAAAGGCATCCCCGATTATATTCT
ATACCGATGTGGATTGCGCATACTTTGTGAACAGAAAGTGATAGCGTTGATGATTCTTCATTGGTCAGAA
AATTATGAACGGTTTCTTCTATTTTGTCTCTATATACTACGTATAGGAAATGTTTACATTTTCGTATTGT
TTTCGATTCACTCTATGAATAGTTCTTACTACAATTTTTTTGTCTAAAGAGTAATACTAGAGATAAACAT
AAAAAATGTAGAGGTCGAGTTTAGATGCAAGTTCAAGGAGCGAAAGGTGGATGGGTAGGTTATATAGGGA
TATAGCACAGAGATATATAGCAAAGAGATACTTTTGAGCAATGTTTGTGGAAGCGGTATTCGCAATATTT
TAGTAGCTCGTTACAGTCCGGTGCGTTTTTGGTTTTTTGAAAGTGCGTCATCAGAGCGCTTTTGGTTTTC
AAAAGCGCTCTGAAGTTCCTATACTTTCTAGCTAGAGAATAGGAACTTCCCGAGCGGCCGCGTGTTACAA
GCTTGACTCCAGCGTAACTGGACTGCAATCAACTCACTGGCTCACCTTCACGGGTGGGCCTTTCTTCGGT
AGAAAATCAAAGGATCTTCTTGAGATCCTTTTTTTCTGCGCGTAATCTGCTGCTTGCAAACAAAAAAACC
ACCGCTACCAGCGGTGGTTTGTTTGCCGGATCAAGAGCTACCAACTCTTTTTCCGAGGTAACTGGCTTCA
GCAGAGCGCAGATACCAAATACTGTTCTTCTAGTGTAGCCGTAGTTAGGCCACCACTTCAAGAACTCTGT
AGCACCGCCTACATACCTCGCTCTGCTAATCCTGTTACCAGTGGCTGCTGCCAGTGGCGATAAGTCGTGT
CTTACCGGGTTGGACTCAAGACGATAGTTACCGGATAAGGCGCAGCGGTCGGGCTGAACGGGGGGTTCGT
GCACACAGCCCAGCTTGGAGCGAACGACCTACACCGAACTGAGATACCTACAGCGTGAGCTATGAGAAAG
CGCCACGCTTCCCGAAGGGAGAAAGGCGGACAGGTATCCGGTAAGCGGCAGGGTCGGAACAGGAGAGCGC
ACGAGGGAGCTTCCAGGGGTAAACGCCTGGTATCTTTATAGTCCTGTCGGGTTTCGCCACCTCTGACTTG
AGCATCGATTTTTGTGATGCTCGTCAGGGGGGCGGAGCCTATGGAAAAACGCCAGCAACGCAGAAAGGCC
CACCCGAAGGTGAGCCAGGTGATTACATTTGGGCCCTCATCAGAGGTTTTCACCGTCATCACCGAAACGC
GCGAGGCAGCTGCGGTAAAGCTCATCAGCGTGGTCGTGAAGCGATTCACAGATGTCTGCCTGTTCATCCG
CGTCCAGCTCGTTGAGTTTCTCCAGAAGCGTTAATGTCTGGCTTCTGATAAAGCGGGCCATGTTAAGGGC
GGTTTTTTCCTGTTTGGTCACTTACCAATGCTTAATCAGTGAGGCACCTATCTCAGCGATCTGTCTATTT
CGTTCATCCATAGTTGCCTGACTCCCCGTCGTGTAGATAACTACGATGCGGGAGGGCTTACCATCTGGCC
CCAGTGCTGCAATGATACCGCGAGACCCACGCTCACCGGCTCCAGATTTATCAGCAATAAACCAGCCAGC
CGGGAGGGCCGAGCGCAGAAGTGATCCTGCAACTTTATCCGCCTCCATCCAGTCTATTAATTGTTGCCGG
GAAGCTAGAGTAAGTAGTTCGCCAGTTAATAGTTTGCGCAACGTTGTTGCCATTGCTACAGGCATCGTGG
TGTCACGCTCGTCGTTTGGTATGGCTTCATTCAGCTCCGGTTCCCAACGATCAAGGCGAGTTACATGATC
CCCCATGTTGTGCAAAAAAGCGGTTAGCTCCTTCGGTCCTCCGATCGTTGCCAGAAGTAAGTTGGCCGCA
GTGTTATCACTCATGGTTATGGCAGCACTGCATAATTCTCTTACTGTCATGCCATCCGTGAGATGCTTTT
CTGTGACTGGTGAGTACTCAACCAAGTCATTCTGAGAATAGTGTATGCGGCGACCGAGTTGCTCTTGCCC
GGCGTCAATACGGGATAATACCGCGCCACATAGCAGAACTTTAAAAGTGCTCATCATTGGAAAACGTTCT
TCGGGGCGTAAACTCTCAAGGATCTTACCGCTGTTGAGATCCAGTTCGATGTAACCCACTCGTGCACCCA
ACTGATCTTCAGCATCTTTTACTTTCACCAGCGTTTCTGGGTGAGCAAAAACAGGAAGGCAAAATGCCGC
AAAAAAGGGAATAAGGGCGACACGGAAATGTTGAATACTCATTTTAGCTTCCTTAGCTCCTGAAAATCTC
GATAACTCAAAAAATACGCCCGGTAGTGATCTTATTTCATTATGGTGAAAGTTGGAACCTCTTACGTGCC
GATCAAGTCAAAAGCCTCCGGTCGGAGGCTTTTGACTTTCTGCTATGGAGGTCAGGTATGATTTAAATGG
TCAGTTAGA
Features (pLannotate 1.2.2; 13 found; start..end, strand, type, name):
     25..466     +  promoter       GAL1 promoter: S. cerevisiae GAL1; inducible promoter, regulated by Gal4
    478..1143    +  CDS            VME1_SARS2: Experimental evidence at protein level: Swiss-Prot protein existence level 1. Component of the viral envelope that plays a central role in virus morphogenesis and assembly via its interactions with other viral proteins (By similarity). Regulates the localization of S protein at cis-Golgi, the place of virus budding (PubMed:33229438). May act by binding cytoplasmic c-terminus of S (PubMed:33229438). From Severe acute respiratory syndrome coronavirus 2 (2019-nCoV) (SARS-CoV-2).
   1208..1380    +  terminator     CYC1 terminator (fragment): S. cerevisiae CYC1; transcription terminator for CYC1
   1416..1592    +  promoter       URA3 promoter (fragment): S. cerevisiae URA3
   1593..2396    +  CDS            URA3: orotidine-5'-phosphate decarboxylase, required for uracil biosynthesis; S. cerevisiae URA3; yeast auxotrophic marker, counterselectable with 5-fluoroorotic acid (5-FOA)
   2479..3461    -  rep_origin     2μ ori: yeast 2μ plasmid origin of replication
   3539..3568    +  terminator     T3Te terminator: phage T3 early transcription terminator
   3590..4177    +  rep_origin     ori: high-copy-number ColE1/pMB1/pBR322/pUC origin of replication
   4189..4216    -  terminator     T7Te terminator: phage T7 early transcription terminator
   4240..4431    -  CDS            rop: Rop protein, which maintains plasmids at low copy number; rop
   4432..5292    -  CDS            AmpR: β-lactamase; bla; confers resistance to ampicillin, carbenicillin, and related antibiotics
   5293..5395    -  promoter       cat promoter: promoter of the E. coli cat gene encoding chloramphenicol acetyltransferase
   5396..5427    -  terminator     tonB terminator: bidirectional E. coli tonB-P14 transcription terminator
