[The description below was written by a language model from this plasmid's Addgene catalogue record and pLannotate feature annotations shown in this document.]
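Description:
pGBW-m4046216 is an E. coli/yeast shuttle plasmid for galactose-inducible expression of the SARS-CoV-2 membrane (M) glycoprotein in Saccharomyces cerevisiae. In bacteria it is maintained through a ColE1/pUC-type origin and selected with ampicillin via a β-lactamase gene that the annotation places downstream of a cat promoter. A short rop annotation lies next to AmpR, although the catalogue describes the plasmid as high copy. Phage T3 and T7 early terminators flank the bacterial origin, and a tonB terminator lies beyond the resistance cassette, presumably insulating these modules from read-through transcription. In yeast, the 2μ origin supports episomal multicopy replication, and the URA3 marker allows selection in ura3 hosts on medium lacking uracil, with counterselection possible using 5-fluoroorotic acid.

The payload is a synthetic M open reading frame, recoded for S. cerevisiae codon usage (described as "recode 1") and based on the NCBI reference protein for SARS-CoV-2 M. It sits between the GAL1 promoter, which is regulated by Gal4 and induced by galactose, and a CYC1 terminator fragment. The catalogue states that the backbone adds a C-terminal thrombin-cleavable 6xHis tag, which would allow affinity purification followed by tag removal. This tag is not annotated separately in the feature table, but a gap between the end of the M coding annotation and the terminator could accommodate it. The M protein is a viral envelope component central to virion assembly. The record gives the plasmid's purpose only as yeast expression of M, which would suit producing the protein for purification or biochemical study. The sequenced record is 5,469 nt, somewhat longer than the sum of the listed backbone and insert sizes.
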