Addgene plasmid #145490: pGBW-m4046216
Purpose: Yeast Expression plasmid for SARS-CoV-2 M (membrane)
Depositing lab: Ginkgo Bioworks & Benjie Chen. Depositing organization: Ginkgo Bioworks.
Backbone
  Vector backbone: AmpR; 2u URA3
  Backbone size w/o insert (bp): 4078
  Vector type: Yeast Expression
  Selectable markers: URA3
Growth in bacteria
  Bacterial resistance: Ampicillin, 100 μg/mL
  Growth temperature: 37°C
  Growth strain: DH5alpha
  Copy number: High Copy
Gene/Insert
  Gene/Insert name: SARS-CoV-2 M (membrane) (alt names: membrane glycoprotein; M protein)
  Species: S. cerevisiae (budding yeast); Severe acute respiratory syndrome coronavirus 2
  Insert size (bp): 662
  Mutation: Saccharomyces cerevisiae recode 1
  Entrez Gene: M (a.k.a. GU280_gp05)
  Promoter: pGAL1
  Tag / fusion protein: Cleavable thrombin;6xHIS (C terminal on backbone)
  Cloning method: Unknown
Resource information
  A portion of this plasmid was derived from a plasmid made by: GinkgoBioworks
Depositor comments: NCBI Reference Sequence: YP_009724393.1Created by gene synthesis with Not1 site.
How to cite: pGBW-m4046216 was a gift from Ginkgo Bioworks & Benjie Chen (Addgene plasmid # 145490 ; http://n2t.net/addgene:145490 ; RRID:Addgene_145490)
